Addgene plasmid #173728: pBID2_Gateway>QF2
Purpose: (Empty Backbone) Drosophila QF2 expression under introduced sequence control, PhiC31 transgenesis
Depositing lab: Brian McCabe. Depositing organization: Swiss Federal Institute of Technology (EPFL). Publication: Tools for synchronous temporal control of independent transgenes in discrete Drosophila tissues. Ruchti E, McCabe BD. bioRxiv 2026.02.02.703225 10.64898/2026.02.02.703225.
Backbone
  Vector backbone: pBID2
  Backbone manufacturer: Evelyne Ruchti and Brian McCabe
  Backbone size (bp): 11967
  Vector type: Insect Expression ; Gateway Destination vector
  Selectable markers: Drosophila mini-white
Growth in bacteria
  Bacterial resistance: Chloramphenicol and Ampicillin, 25 & 100 μg/mL
  Growth temperature: 37°C
  Growth strain: ccdB Survival
  Copy number: High Copy
Gene/Insert
  Gene/Insert name: None
  Mutation: QF2
Terms and licenses: Academic/Nonprofit Terms; Industry Terms: Not Available to Industry
Depositor comments: The insert begins with a Gateway attR destination cloning cassette (for insertion of gene regulatory sequences), followed by a DSCP synthetic core promoter, a Syn21 translation enhancer, a QF2 transcription factor followed by a p10 3' untranslated region. The insert is flanked by Gypsy insulator sequences to enable more homogeneous transgene expression at diverse genetic insertion sites. The backbone includes a phiC31 attB sequence for targeted transgenesis and a mini-white gene to allow transgene selection. Please visit https://doi.org/10.64898/2026.02.02.703225 for bioRxiv preprint.
How to cite: pBID2_Gateway>QF2 was a gift from Brian McCabe (Addgene plasmid # 173728 ; http://n2t.net/addgene:173728 ; RRID:Addgene_173728)
