[The description below was written by a language model from this plasmid's Addgene catalogue record and pLannotate feature annotations shown in this document.]
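Description:
pBID2_Gateway>QF2 is an empty Gateway destination vector of about 12 kb, built on the pBID2 backbone, for making Drosophila transgenic lines that express the QF2 transcription factor under the control of a regulatory sequence supplied by the user. In bacteria it replicates from a high-copy ColE1/pUC-type origin and also carries an f1 origin. It confers ampicillin resistance through the backbone bla gene and chloramphenicol resistance through the cat gene in the Gateway cassette. Because that cassette also encodes the CcdB toxin, the unrecombined plasmid must be kept in a ccdB-tolerant strain. An LR reaction replaces the attR1–CmR–ccdB–attR2 segment with the enhancer or other gene regulatory fragment from an entry clone, which provides counter-selection against the parental vector.

According to the depositor, the attR cassette is followed by the DSCP synthetic core promoter, a Syn21 translation enhancer, the QF2 coding sequence and a p10 3' untranslated region. The inserted regulatory DNA therefore acts on a minimal promoter to drive QF2 in a defined pattern. The automated feature table does not annotate DSCP, Syn21 or QF2 themselves. It does detect a modified Mhc intron just downstream of attR2, and an AcMNPV-derived fragment that probably corresponds to the baculoviral p10 region. Gypsy insulators flank the expression unit to reduce position effects and give more uniform expression across genomic landing sites. A φC31 attB site allows site-specific integration into attP docking lines, and mini-white, which has a loxP site next to it, serves as the eye-colour marker for identifying transformants. The resulting QF2 driver lines are intended for the Q binary expression system, to activate QUAS-controlled transgenes in chosen tissues.
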