Features (pLannotate 1.2.2; 25 found; start..end, strand, type, name):
     30..458     -  rep_origin     f1 ori (sequence partly withheld): f1 bacteriophage origin of replication; arrow indicates direction of (+) strand synthesis
    463..620     -  CDS            lacZα (fragment): LacZα fragment of β-galactosidase; lacZ fragment
    623..641     +  promoter       T7 promoter: promoter for bacteriophage T7 RNA polymerase
    666..4784    +  gene           mini-white: white; This modified version of the white gene lacks part of the first intron.
   4791..4824    -  protein_bind   loxP: Cre-mediated recombination occurs in the 8-bp core sequence (GCATACAT). Cre recombinase
   4837..5267    +  protein_bind   gypsy insulator: chromatin insulator from Drosophila Su(Hw), CP190, and Mod(mdg4)67.2
   5290..5414    +  protein_bind   attR1: mutant version of attR; recombination site for the Gateway® LR reaction LR Clonase™
   5439..5469    +  promoter       lac UV5 promoter: E. coli lac promoter with an "up" mutation
   5493..5522    +  promoter       cat promoter (fragment): promoter of the E. coli cat gene encoding chloramphenicol acetyltransferase
   5523..6182    +  CDS            CmR: chloramphenicol acetyltransferase; cat; confers resistance to chloramphenicol
   6361..6519    +  CDS            ccdA (fragment): CCDA_ECO57 - Also known as H, letA. Experimental evidence at protein level: Swiss-Prot protein existence level 1. Antitoxin component of a type II toxin-antitoxin (TA) system which inhibits the post-segregational killing (PSK) of plasmid-free cells, also referred to as a plasmid addiction system. Binds to and blocks the activity of CcdB; will also remove bound CcdB protein from the CcdB-GyrA complex by forming a CcdA-CcdB complex, a process termed rejuvenation. Functions as a transcriptional corepressor for the ccdAB operon, repression also requires CcdB (By similarity). From Escherichia coli
   6524..6826    +  CDS            ccdB: CCDB_ECOLI - Also known as G, letB, letD. Experimental evidence at protein level: Swiss-Prot protein existence level 1. Toxic component of a type II toxin-antitoxin (TA) system, functioning in plasmid maintainence. Responsible for the post- segregational killing (PSK) of plasmid-free cells, also referred to as a plasmid addiction system. Half-life of over 2 hours. Cell killing by CcdB is accompanied by filamentation, defects in chromosome and plasmid segregation, defects in cell division, formation of anucleate cells, decreased DNA synthesis and plasmid loss. Interferes with the activity of DN
   6870..6994    -  protein_bind   attR2: mutant version of attR; recombination site for the Gateway® LR reaction LR Clonase™
   7182..7248    +  intron         Mhc intron: modified Drosophila myosin heavy chain intron 16 (Pfeiffer et al., 2010)
   8362..9012    -  CDS            P74 (fragment): PIF0_NPVAC - Experimental evidence at protein level: Swiss-Prot protein existence level 1. Plays an essential role for oral infectivity of occlusion- derived virus (ODV) and functions also in host midgut attachment and fusion by binding to a specific host receptor. From Autographa californica nuclear polyhedrosis virus (AcMNPV).
   9026..9456    +  protein_bind   gypsy insulator: chromatin insulator from Drosophila Su(Hw), CP190, and Mod(mdg4)67.2
   9490..9559    +  protein_bind   attB: attB site for the φC31 integrase (Groth et al., 2000) phage φC31 integrase
   9778..9796    -  promoter       T3 promoter: promoter for bacteriophage T3 RNA polymerase
   9839..9861    -  protein_bind   lac operator (fragment): The lac repressor binds to the lac operator to inhibit transcription in E. coli. This inhibition can be relieved by adding lactose or isopropyl-β-D-thiogalactopyranoside (IPTG). lac repressor encoded by lacI
   9865..9895    -  promoter       lac promoter: promoter for the E. coli lac operon
   9910..9931    -  protein_bind   CAP binding site: CAP binding activates transcription in the presence of cAMP. E. coli catabolite activator protein
   9944..10036   -  CDS            lacI (fragment): lac repressor; lacI; The lac repressor binds to the lac operator to inhibit transcription in E. coli. This inhibition can be relieved by adding lactose or isopropyl-β-D-thiogalactopyranoside (IPTG).
  10219..10807   -  rep_origin     ori: high-copy-number ColE1/pMB1/pBR322/pUC origin of replication
  10978..11838   -  CDS            AmpR: β-lactamase; bla; confers resistance to ampicillin, carbenicillin, and related antibiotics
  11839..11943   -  promoter       AmpR promoter: bla
>Addgene plasmid #173728 | pBID2_Gateway>QF2 | addgene full sequence | sequence record 341681 | Addgene NGS Result
CTAAATTGTAAGCGTTAATATTTTGTTAAAATTCGCGTTAAATTTTTGTTAAATCAGCTCATTTTTTAAC
CAATAGGCCGAAATCGGCAAAATCCCTTATAAATCAAAAGAATAGACCGAGATAGGGT
[37 nt withheld, positions 129-165]
AAAGAACGTGGACTCCAACGTCAAAGG
[49 nt withheld, positions 193-241]
T
[91 nt withheld, positions 243-333]
G
[124 nt withheld, positions 335-458]
CCCATTCGCCATTCAGGCTGCGCAACTGTTGGGAAGGGCGATCGGTGCGGGCCTCTTCGCTATTACGCCA
GCTGGCGAAAGGGGGATGTGCTGCAAGGCGATTAAGTTGGGTAACGCCAGGGTTTTCCCAGTCACGACGT
TGTAAAACGACGGCCAGTGAATTGTAATACGACTCACTATAGGGCGAATTGGGTACGTACCGGGCCCCTA
GTATGTATGTAAGTTAATAAAACCCATTTTTGCGGAAAGTAGATAAAAAAAACATTTTTTTTTTTTACTG
CACTGGATATCATTGAACTTATCTGATCAGTTTTAAATTTACTTCGATCCAAGGGTATTTGATGTACCAG
GTTCTTTCGATTACCTCTCACTCAAAATGACATTCCACTCAAAGTCAGCGCTGTTTGCCTCCTTCTCTGT
CCACAGAAATATCGCCGTCTCTTTCGCCGCTGCGTCCGCTATCTCTTTCGCCACCGTTTGTAGCGTTACG
TAGCGTCAATGTCCGCCTTCAGTTGCATTTTGTCAGCGGTTTCGTGACGAAGCTCCAAGCGGTTTACGCC
ATCAATTAAACACAAAGTGCTGTGCCAAAACTCCTCTCGCTTCTTATTTTTGTTTGTTTTTTGAGTGATT
GGGGTGGTGATTGGTTTTGGGTGGGTAAGCAGGGGAAAGTGTGAAAAATCCCGGCAATGGGCCAAGAGGA
TCAGGAGCTATTAATTCGCGGAGGCAGCAAACACCCATCTGCCGAGCATCTGAACAATGTGAGTAGTACA
TGTGCATACATCTTAAGTTCACTTGATCTATAGGAACTGCGATTGCAACATCAAATTGTCTGCGGCGTGA
GAACTGCGACCCACAAAAATCCCAAACCGCAATTGCACAAACAAATAGTGACACGAAACAGATTATTCTG
GTAGCTGTTCTCGCTATATAAGACAATTTTTGAGATCATATCATGATCAAGACATCTAAAGGCATTCATT
TTCGACTATATTCTTTTTTACAAAAAATATAACAACCAGATATTTTAAGCTGATCCTAGATGCACAAAAA
ATAAATAAAAGTATAAACCTACTTCGTAGGATACTTCGGGGTACTTTTTGTTCGGGGTTAGATGAGCATA
ACGCTTGTAGTTGATATTTGAGATCCCCTATCATTGCAGGGTGACAGCGGAGCGGCTTCGCAGAGCTGCA
TTAACCAGGGCTTCGGGCAGGCCAAAAACTACGGCACGCTCCGGCCACCCAGTCCGCCGGAGGACTCCGG
TTCAGGGAGCGGCCAACTAGCCGAGAACCTCACCTATGCCTGGCACAATATGGACATCTTTGGGGCGGTC
AATCAGCCGGGCTCCGGATGGCGGCAGCTGGTCAACCGGACACGCGGACTATTCTGCAACGAGCGACACA
TACCGGCGCCCAGGAAACATTTGCTCAAGAACGGTGAGTTTCTATTCGCAGTCGGCTGATCTGTGTGAAA
TCTTAATAAAGGGTCCAATTACCAATTTGAAACTCAGTTTGCGGCGTGGCCTATCCGGGCGAACTTTTGG
CCGTGATGGGCAGTTCCGGTGCCGGAAAGACGACCCTGCTGAATGCCCTTGCCTTTCGATCGCCGCAGGG
CATCCAAGTATCGCCATCCGGGATGCGACTGCTCAATGGCCAACCTGTGGACGCCAAGGAGATGCAGGCC
AGGTGCGCCTATGTCCAGCAGGATGACCTCTTTATCGGCTCCCTAACGGCCAGGGAACACCTGATTTTCC
AAGCCATGGTGCGGATGCCACGACATCTGACCTATCGGCAGCGAGTGGCCCGCGTGGATCAGGTGATCCA
GGAGCTTTCGCTCAGCAAATGTCAGCACACGATCATCGGTGTGCCCGGCAGGGTGAAAGGTCTGTCCGGC
GGAGAAAGGAAGCGTCTGGCATTCGCCTCCGAGGCTCTAACCGATCCGCCGCTTCTGATCTGCGATGAGC
CCACCTCCGGACTGGACTCCTTTACCGCCCACAGCGTCGTCCAGGTGCTGAAGAAGCTGTCGCAGAAGGG
CAAGACCGTCATCCTGACCATTCATCAGCCGTCTTCCGAGCTGTTTGAGCTCTTTGACAAGATCCTTCTG
ATGGCCGAGGGCAGGGTAGCTTTCTTGGGCACTCCCAGCGAAGCCGTCGACTTCTTTTCCTAGTGAGTTC
GATGTGTTTATTAAGGGTATCTAGTATTACATAACATCTCAACTCCTATCCAGCGTGGGTGCCCAGTGTC
CTACCAACTACAATCCGGCGGACTTTTACGTACAGGTGTTGGCCGTTGTGCCCGGACGGGAGATCGAGTC
CCGTGATCGGATCGCCAAGATATGCGACAATTTTGCCATTAGCAAAGTAGCCCGGGATATGGAGCAGTTG
TTGGCCACCAAAAATCTGGAGAAGCCACTGGAGCAGCCGGAGAATGGGTACACCTACAAGGCCACCTGGT
TCATGCAGTTCCGGGCGGTCCTGTGGCGATCCTGGCTGTCGGTGCTCAAGGAACCACTCCTCGTAAAAGT
GCGACTTATTCAGACAACGGTGAGTGGTTCCAGTGGAAACAAATGATATAACGCTTACAATTCTTGGAAA
CAAATTCGCTAGATTTTAGATAGAATTGCCTGATTCCACACCCTTCTTAGTTTTTTTCAATGAGATGTAT
AGTTTATAGTTTTGCAGAAGATAAATAAATTTCATTTAACTCGCGAATATTAATGAGATGCGAGTAACAT
TTTAATTTGCAGATGGTTGCCATCTTGATTGGCCTCATCTTTTTGGGCCAACAACTCACGCAAGTGGGTG
TGATGAATATCAACGGAGCCATCTTCCTCTTCCTGACCAACATGACCTTTCAAAACGTCTTTGCCACGAT
AAATGTAAGTCATGTTTAGAATACATTTGCATTTCAATAATTTACTAACTTTCTAATGAATCGATTCGAT
TTAGGTGTTCACCTCAGAGCTGCCAGTTTTTATGAGGGAGGCCCGAAGTCGACTTTATCGCTGTGACACA
TACTTTCTGGGCAAAACGATTGCCGAATTGCCGCTTTTTCTCACAGTGCCACTGGTCTTCACGGCGATTG
CCTATCCGATGATCGGACTGCGGGCCGGAGTGCTGCACTTCTTCAACTGCCTGGCGCTGGTCACTCTGGT
GGCCAATGTGTCAACGTCCTTCGGATATCTAATATCCTGCGCCAGCTCCTCGACCTCGATGGCGCTGTCT
GTGGGTCCGCCGGTTATCATACCATTCCTGCTCTTTGGCGGCTTCTTCTTGAACTCGGGCTCGGTGCCAG
TATACCTCAAATGGTTGTCGTACCTCTCATGGTTCCGTTACGCCAACGAGGGTCTGCTGATTAACCAATG
GGCGGACGTGGAGCCGGGCGAAATTAGCTGCACATCGTCGAACACCACGTGCCCCAGTTCGGGCAAGGTC
ATCCTGGAGACGCTTAACTTCTCCGCCGCCGATCTGCCGCTGGACTACGTGGGTCTGGCCATTCTCATCG
TGAGCTTCCGGGTGCTCGCATATCTGGCTCTAAGACTTCGGGCCCGACGCAAGGAGTAGCCGACATATAT
CCGAAATAACTGCTTGTTTTTTTTTTTACCATTATTACCATCGTGTTTACTGTTTATTGCCCCCTCAAAA
AGCTAATGTAATTATATTTGTGCCAATAAAAACAAGATATGACCTATAGAATACAAGTATTTCCCCTTCG
AACATCCCCACAAGTAGACTTTGGATTTGTCTTCTAACCAAAAGACTTACACACCTGCATACCTTACATC
AAAAACTCGTTTATCGCTACATAAAACACCGGGATATATTTTTTATATACATACTTTTCAAATCGCGCGC
CCTCTTCATAATTCACCTCCACCACACCACGTTTCGTAGTTGCTCTTTCGCTGTCTCCCACCCGCTCTCC
GCAACACATTCACCTTTTGTTCGACGACCTTGGAGCGACTGTCGTTAGTTCCGCGCGATTCGGTTCGCTC
AAATGGTTCCGAGTGGTTCATTTCGTCTCAATAGAAATTAGTAATAAATATTTGTATGTACAATTTATTT
GCTCCAATATATTTGTATATATTTCCCTCACAGCTATATTTATTCTAATTTAATATTATGACTTTTTAAG
GTAATTTTTTGTGACCTGTTCGGAGTGATTAGCGTTACAATTTGAACTGAAAGTGACATCCAGTGTTTGT
TCCTTGTGTAGATGCATCTCAAAAAAATGGTGGGCATAATAGTGTTGTTTATATATATCAAAAATAACAA
CTATAATAATAAGAATACATTTAATTTAGAAAATGCTTGGATTTCACTGGAACTAGGCTAGCATAACTTC
GTATAATGTATGCTATACGAAGTTATGCTAGCGGATCCTGGCCACGTAATAAGTGTGCGTTGAATTTATT
CGCAAAAACATTGCATATTTTCGGCAAAGTAAAATTTTGTTGCATACCTTATCAAAAAATAAGTGCTGCA
TACTTTTTAGAGAAACCAAATAATTTTTTATTGCATACCCGTTTTTAATAAAATACATTGCATACCCTCT
TTTAATAAAAAATATTGCATACTTTGACGAAACAAATTTTCGTTGCATACCCAATAAAAGATTATTATAT
TGCATACCCGTTTTTAATAAAATACATTGCATACCCTCTTTTAATAAAAAATATTGCATACGTTGACGAA
ACAAATTTTCGTTGCATACCCAATAAAAGATTATTATATTGCATACCTTTTCTTGCCATACCATTTAGCC
GATCAATTGTGCTCGGCAACAGTATATTTGTGGTGTGCCAACCAACAACAGATCTGAATTCGCTTAATTA
AACAAGTTTGTACAAAAAAGCTGAACGAGAAACGTAAAATGATATAAATATCAATATATTAAATTAGATT
TTGCATAAAAAACAGACTACATAATACTGTAAAACACAACATATCCAGTCACTATGGCGGCCGCATTAGG
CACCCCAGGCTTTACACTTTATGCTTCCGGCTCGTATAATGTGTGGATTTTGAGTTAGGATCCGTCGAGA
TTTTCAGGAGCTAAGGAAGCTAAAATGGAGAAAAAAATCACTGGATATACCACCGTTGATATATCCCAAT
GGCATCGTAAAGAACATTTTGAGGCATTTCAGTCAGTTGCTCAATGTACCTATAACCAGACCGTTCAGCT
GGATATTACGGCCTTTTTAAAGACCGTAAAGAAAAATAAGCACAAGTTTTATCCGGCCTTTATTCACATT
CTTGCCCGCCTGATGAATGCTCATCCGGAATTCCGTATGGCAATGAAAGACGGTGAGCTGGTGATATGGG
ATAGTGTTCACCCTTGTTACACCGTTTTCCATGAGCAAACTGAAACGTTTTCATCGCTCTGGAGTGAATA
CCACGACGATTTCCGGCAGTTTCTACACATATATTCGCAAGATGTGGCGTGTTACGGTGAAAACCTGGCC
TATTTCCCTAAAGGGTTTATTGAGAATATGTTTTTCGTCTCAGCCAATCCCTGGGTGAGTTTCACCAGTT
TTGATTTAAACGTGGCCAATATGGACAACTTCTTCGCCCCCGTTTTCACCATGGGCAAATATTATACGCA
AGGCGACAAGGTGCTGATGCCGCTGGCGATTCAGGTTCATCATGCCGTTTGTGATGGCTTCCATGTCGGC
AGAATGCTTAATGAATTACAACAGTACTGCGATGAGTGGCAGGGCGGGGCGTAAACGCGTGGATCCGGCT
TACTAAAAGCCAGATAACAGTATGCGTATTTGCGCGCTGATTTTTGCGGTATAAGAATATATACTGATAT
GTATACCCGAAGTATGTCAAAAAGAGGTATGCTATGAAGCAGCGTATTACAGTGACAGTTGACAGCGACA
GCTATCAGTTGCTCAAGGCATATATGATGTCAATATCTCCGGTCTGGTAAGCACAACCATGCAGAATGAA
GCCCGTCGTCTGCGTGCCGAACGCTGGAAAGCGGAAAATCAGGAAGGGATGGCTGAGGTCGCCCGGTTTA
TTGAAATGAACGGCTCTTTTGCTGACGAGAACAGGGGCTGGTGAAATGCAGTTTAAGGTTTACACCTATA
AAAGAGAGAGCCGTTATCGTCTGTTTGTGGATGTACAGAGTGATATTATTGACACGCCCGGGCGACGGAT
GGTGATCCCCCTGGCCAGTGCACGTCTGCTGTCAGATAAAGTCTCCCGTGAACTTTACCCGGTGGTGCAT
ATCGGGGATGAAAGCTGGCGCATGATGACCACCGATATGGCCAGTGTGCCGGTCTCCGTTATCGGGGAAG
AAGTGGCTGATCTCAGCCACCGCGAAAATGACATCAAAAACGCCATTAACCTGATGTTCTGGGGAATATA
AATGTCAGGCTCCCTTATACACAGCCAGTCTGCAGGTCGACCATAGTGACTGGATATGTTGTGTTTTACA
GTATTATGTAGTCTGTTTTTTATGCAAAATCTAATTTAATATATTGATATTTATATCATTTTACGTTTCT
CGTTCAGCTTTCTTGTACAAAGTGGTGATAAACGGCCGGCCGAGCTCGCCCGGGGATCGAGCGCAGCGGT
ATAAAAGGGCGCGGGGTGGCTGAGAGCATCAGTTGTGAATGAATGTTCGAGCCGAGCAGACGTGCCGCTG
CCTTCGTTAATATCCTTTGAATAAGCCAACTTTGAATCACAAGACGCATACCAAACGGTACCAGATCTAA
AAGGTAGGTTCAACCACTGATGCCTAGGCACACCGAAACGACTAACCCTAATTCTTATCCTTTACTTCAG
GCGGCCGCGTTTAAACAACTTAAAAAAAAAAATCAAAATGCCACCCAAGCGCAAAACGCTTAACGCTGCG
GCTGAGGCTAACGCTCATGCCGACGGACACGCCGACGGAAACGCCGACGGACACGTGGCCAATACGGCCG
CGTCCTCGAATAATGCGAGGTTCGCTGATCTCACTAACATCGATACTCCGGGTCTGGGACCCACAACTAC
GACCCTGCTCGTGGAACCAGCACGCTCAAAGCGTCAACGAGTGTCCCGCGCATGCGACCAGTGCCGTGCA
GCCCGAGAGAAATGCGACGGAATACAGCCTGCGTGTTTCCCGTGCGTTTCCCAGGGAAGGTCCTGCACTT
ATCAGGCTTCGCCGAAAAAGAGGGGAGTTCAAACCGGTTATATTCGTACGCTGGAGCTCGCCCTCGCCTG
GATGTTTGAAAATGTCGCGCGTTCCGAAGATGCCTTGCATAACCTCCTCGTCCGTGACGCCGGACAAGGA
TCAGCTCTGCTCGTTGGTAAAGATTCGCCGGCTGCCGAGCGACTCCATGCCCGTTGGGCTACTAGCCGTG
TCAATAAGAGCATTACCCGCCTCCTCCGTCAGTTGGAGCTCCCTCCTACCGCCACGGCTACGGCCTCGAT
AATGCCGCACGTGATGGAGCAGCCTCTCAGTACCAGCATTAACCCCGTCAACGACCGCTTCAACGGTATT
CCCAACCCCACTCCGTATAACTCCGATGCAGCTCTCGATGCTATCACTCAGACCAACGATTATGGAAGCG
TAAATACACATGGTATCCTCTCTACTTACCCGCCACCGGCTACGCACCTTAATGAAGCTTCCGTCGCTCT
CGCTCCCGGTGGCGCCCCCCCCCGACCGCCTCCTCCGTATGTTGACAGCACGACCAATCACCCGCCGTAC
CACTCGAATCTGGTTCCAATGGCGAACTTTGGTTACTCGACCGTTGATTACGATGCCATGGTTGACGATT
TGGCTAGCATTGAATACACGGACGCTGTGGATGTCGACCCACAGTTTATGACCAATCTGGGATTCGTTCC
TGGATGTAACTTCTCCGACATTAATACATACGAACAGTGACCTGCAGGAATGAATCGTTTTTAAAATAAC
AAATCAATTGTTTTATAATATTCGTACGATTCTTTGATTATGTAATAAAATGTGATCATTAGGAAGATTA
CGAAAAATATAAAAAATATGAGTTCTGTGTGTATAACAAATGCTGTAAACGCCACAATTGTGTTTGTTGC
AAATAAACCCATGATTATTTGATTAAAATTGTTGTTTTCTTTGTTCATAGACAATAGTGTGTTTTGCCTA
AACGTGTACTGCATAAACTCCATGCGAGTGTATAGCGAGCTAGTGGCTAACGCTTGCCCCACCAAAGTAG
ATTCGTCAAAATCCTCAATTTCATCACCCTCCTCCAAGTTTAACATTTGGCCGTCGGAATTAACTTCTAA
AGATGCCACATAATCTAATAAATGAAATAGAGATTCAAACGTGGCGTCATCGTCCGTTTCGACCATTTCC
GAAAAGAACTCGGGCATAAACTCTATGATTTCTCTGGACGTGGTGTTGTCGAAACTCTCAAAGTACGCAG
TCAGGAACGTGCGCGACATGTCGTCGGGAAACTCGCGCGGAAACATGTTGTTGTAACCGAACGGGTCCCA
TAGCGCCAAAACCAAATCTGCCAGCGTCAATAGAATGAGCACGATGCCGACAATGGAGCTGGCTTGGATA
GCGATTCGAGTTAACTCTAGAAGATCTTGGCCACGTAATAAGTGTGCGTTGAATTTATTCGCAAAAACAT
TGCATATTTTCGGCAAAGTAAAATTTTGTTGCATACCTTATCAAAAAATAAGTGCTGCATACTTTTTAGA
GAAACCAAATAATTTTTTATTGCATACCCGTTTTTAATAAAATACATTGCATACCCTCTTTTAATAAAAA
ATATTGCATACTTTGACGAAACAAATTTTCGTTGCATACCCAATAAAAGATTATTATATTGCATACCCGT
TTTTAATAAAATACATTGCATACCCTCTTTTAATAAAAAATATTGCATACGTTGACGAAACAAATTTTCG
TTGCATACCCAATAAAAGATTATTATATTGCATACCTTTTCTTGCCATACCATTTAGCCGATCAATTGTG
CTCGGCAACAGTATATTTGTGGTGTGCCAACCAACAACGGATCCACTAGTGTCGACGATGTAGGTCACGG
TCTCGAAGCCGCGGTGCGGGTGCCAGGGCGTGCCCTTGGGCTCCCCGGGCGCGTACTCCACCTCACCCAT
CTGGTCCATCATGATGAACGGGTCGAGGTGGCGGTAGTTGATCCCGGCGAACGCGCGGCGCACCGGGAAG
CCCTCGCCCTCGAAACCGCTGGGCGCGGTGGTCACGGTGAGCACGGGACGTGCGACGGCGTCGGCGGGTG
CGGATACGCGGGGCAGCGTCAGCGGGTTCTCGACGGTCACGGCGGGCATGTCGACACTAGTTCTAGCCAG
CTTTTGTTCCCTTTAGTGAGGGTTAATTTCGAGCTTGGCGTAATCATGGTCATAGCTGTTTCCTGTGTGA
AATTGTTATCCGCTCACAATTCCACACAACATACGAGCCGGAAGCATAAAGTGTAAAGCCTGGGGTGCCT
AATGAGTGAGCTAACTCACATTAATTGCGTTGCGCTCACTGCCCGCTTTCCAGTCGGGAAACCTGTCGTG
CCAGCTGCATTAATGAATCGGCCAACGCGCGGGGAGAGGCGGTTTGCGTATTGGGCGCTCTTCCGCTTCC
TCGCTCACTGACTCGCTGCGCTCGGTCGTTCGGCTGCGGCGAGCGGTATCAGCTCACTCAAAGGCGGTAA
TACGGTTATCCACAGAATCAGGGGATAACGCAGGAAAGAACATGTGAGCAAAAGGCCAGCAAAAGGCCAG
GAACCGTAAAAAGGCCGCGTTGCTGGCGTTTTTCCATAGGCTCCGCCCCCCTGACGAGCATCACAAAAAT
CGACGCTCAAGTCAGAGGTGGCGAAACCCGACAGGACTATAAAGATACCAGGCGTTTCCCCCTGGAAGCT
CCCTCGTGCGCTCTCCTGTTCCGACCCTGCCGCTTACCGGATACCTGTCCGCCTTTCTCCCTTCGGGAAG
CGTGGCGCTTTCTCATAGCTCACGCTGTAGGTATCTCAGTTCGGTGTAGGTCGTTCGCTCCAAGCTGGGC
TGTGTGCACGAACCCCCCGTTCAGCCCGACCGCTGCGCCTTATCCGGTAACTATCGTCTTGAGTCCAACC
CGGTAAGACACGACTTATCGCCACTGGCAGCAGCCACTGGTAACAGGATTAGCAGAGCGAGGTATGTAGG
CGGTGCTACAGAGTTCTTGAAGTGGTGGCCTAACTACGGCTACACTAGAAGAACAGTATTTGGTATCTGC
GCTCTGCTGAAGCCAGTTACCTTCGGAAAAAGAGTTGGTAGCTCTTGATCCGGCAAACAAACCACCGCTG
GTAGCGGTGGTTTTTTTGTTTGCAAGCAGCAGATTACGCGCAGAAAAAAAGGATCTCAAGAAGATCCTTT
GATCTTTTCTACGGGGTCTGACGCTCAGTGGAACGAAAACTCACGTTAAGGGATTTTGGTCATGAGATTA
TCAAAAAGGATCTTCACCTAGATCCTTTTAAATTAAAAATGAAGTTTTAAATCAATCTAAAGTATATATG
AGTAAACTTGGTCTGACAGTTACCAATGCTTAATCAGTGAGGCACCTATCTCAGCGATCTGTCTATTTCG
TTCATCCATAGTTGCCTGACTCCCCGTCGTGTAGATAACTACGATACGGGAGGGCTTACCATCTGGCCCC
AGTGCTGCAATGATACCGCGAGACCCACGCTCACCGGCTCCAGATTTATCAGCAATAAACCAGCCAGCCG
GAAGGGCCGAGCGCAGAAGTGGTCCTGCAACTTTATCCGCCTCCATCCAGTCTATTAATTGTTGCCGGGA
AGCTAGAGTAAGTAGTTCGCCAGTTAATAGTTTGCGCAACGTTGTTGCCATTGCTACAGGCATCGTGGTG
TCACGCTCGTCGTTTGGTATGGCTTCATTCAGCTCCGGTTCCCAACGATCAAGGCGAGTTACATGATCCC
CCATGTTGTGCAAAAAAGCGGTTAGCTCCTTCGGTCCTCCGATCGTTGTCAGAAGTAAGTTGGCCGCAGT
GTTATCACTCATGGTTATGGCAGCACTGCATAATTCTCTTACTGTCATGCCATCCGTAAGATGCTTTTCT
GTGACTGGTGAGTACTCAACCAAGTCATTCTGAGAATAGTGTATGCGGCGACCGAGTTGCTCTTGCCCGG
CGTCAATACGGGATAATACCGCGCCACATAGCAGAACTTTAAAAGTGCTCATCATTGGAAAACGTTCTTC
GGGGCGAAAACTCTCAAGGATCTTACCGCTGTTGAGATCCAGTTCGATGTAACCCACTCGTGCACCCAAC
TGATCTTCAGCATCTTTTACTTTCACCAGCGTTTCTGGGTGAGCAAAAACAGGAAGGCAAAATGCCGCAA
AAAAGGGAATAAGGGCGACACGGAAATGTTGAATACTCATACTCTTCCTTTTTCAATATTATTGAAGCAT
TTATCAGGGTTATTGTCTCATGAGCGGATACATATTTGAATGTATTTAGAAAAATAAACAAATAGGGGTT
CCGCGCACATTTCCCCGAAAAGTGCCAC
